>Addgene plasmid #121718 | KO801: pMVP (L5-L4) Hygro-P2A | addgene full sequence | sequence record 237076 | Addgene NGS Result
CTTTCCTGCGTTATCCCCTGATTCTGTGGATAACCGTATTACCGCCTTTGAGTGAGCTGATACCGCTCGC
CGCAGCCGAACGACCGAGCGCAGCGAGTCAGTGAGCGAGGAAGCGGAAGAGCGCCCAATACGCAAACCGC
CTCTCCCCGCGCGTTGGCCGATTCATTAATGCAGCTGGCACGACAGGTTTCCCGACTGGAAAGCGGGCAG
TGAGCGCAACGCAATTAATACGCGTACCGCTAGCCAGGAAGAGTTTGTAGAAACGCAAAAAGGCCATCCG
TCAGGATGGCCTTCTGCTTAGTTTGATGCCTGGCAGTTTATGGCGGGCGTCCTGCCCGCCACCCTCCGGG
CCGTTGCTTCACAACGTTCAAATCCGCTCCCGGCGGATTTGTCCTACTCAGGAGAGCGTTCACCGACAAA
CAACAGATAAAACGAAAGGCCCAGTCTTCCGACTGAGCCTTTCGTTTTATTTGATGCCTGGCAGTTCCCT
ACTCTCGCGTTAACGCTAGCATGGATGTTTTCCCAGTCACGACGTTGTAAAACGACGGCCAGTCTTAAGC
TCGGGCCCCAAATAATGATTTTATTTTGACTGATAGTGACCTGTTCGTTGCAACAAATTGATGAGCAATG
CTTTTTTATAATGCCAACTTTGTATACAAAAGTTGTAGAATACAAGCTTCTTGTTCTTTTTGCAGAAGCT
CAGAATAAACGCTCAACTTTGGCAGATCTGAACATGAAGAAGCCCGAACTCACCGCTACCAGCGTTGAAA
AATTTCTCATCGAGAAGTTCGACAGTGTGAGCGACCTGATGCAGTTGTCGGAGGGCGAAGAGAGCCGAGC
CTTCAGCTTCGATGTCGGCGGACGCGGCTATGTACTGCGGGTGAATAGCTGCGCTGATGGCTTCTACAAA
GACCGCTACGTGTACCGCCACTTCGCCAGCGCTGCACTACCCATCCCCGAAGTGTTGGACATCGGCGAGT
TCAGCGAGAGCCTGACATACTGCATCAGTAGACGCGCCCAAGGCGTTACTCTCCAAGACCTCCCCGAAAC
AGAGCTGCCTGCTGTGTTACAGCCTGTCGCCGAAGCTATGGATGCTATTGCCGCCGCCGACCTCAGTCAA
ACCAGCGGCTTCGGCCCATTCGGGCCCCAAGGCATCGGCCAGTACACAACCTGGCGGGATTTCATTTGCG
CCATTGCTGATCCCCATGTCTACCACTGGCAGACCGTGATGGACGACACCGTGTCCGCCAGCGTAGCTCA
AGCCCTGGACGAACTGATGCTGTGGGCCGAAGACTGTCCCGAGGTGCGCCACCTCGTCCATGCCGACTTC
GGCAGCAACAACGTCCTGACCGACAACGGCCGCATCACCGCCGTAATCGACTGGTCCGAAGCTATGTTCG
GGGACAGTCAGTACGAGGTGGCCAACATCTTCTTCTGGCGGCCCTGGCTGGCTTGCATGGAGCAGCAGAC
TCGCTACTTCGAGCGCCGGCATCCCGAGCTGGCCGGCAGCCCTCGTCTGCGAGCCTACATGCTGCGCATC
GGCCTGGATCAGCTCTACCAGAGCCTCGTGGACGGCAACTTCGACGATGCTGCCTGGGCTCAAGGCCGCT
GCGATGCCATCGTCCGCAGCGGGGCCGGCACCGTCGGTCGCACACAAATCGCTCGCCGGAGCGCAGCCGT
ATGGACCGACGGCTGCGTCGAGGTGCTGGCCGACAGCGGCAACCGCCGGCCCAGTACACGACCGCGCGCT
AAGGAGGTAGGTCGAGTTGCCGGATCCGGAGCTACTAATTTCTCTCTGTTAAAGCAGGCAGGAGATGTGG
AGGAGAATCCAGGTCCTAAGGCCCACCCAACTTTTCTATACAAAGTTGGCATTATAAGAAAGCATTGCTT
ATCAATTTGTTGCAACGAACAGGTCACTATCAGTCAAAATAAAATCATTATTTGCCATCCAGCTGCAGGG
CGGCCGCGATATCCCCTATAGTGAGTCGTATTACATGGTCATAGCTGTTTCCTGGCAGCTCTGGCCCGTG
TCTCAAAATCTCTGATGTTACATTGCACAAGATAAAAATATATCATCATGAACAATAAAACTGTCTGCTT
ACATAAACAGTAATACAAGGGGTGTTATGAGCCATATTCAACGGGAAACGTCGAGGCCGCGATTAAATTC
CAACATGGATGCTGATTTATATGGGTATAAATGGGCTCGCGATAATGTCGGGCAATCAGGTGCGACAATC
TATCGCTTGTATGGGAAGCCCGATGCGCCAGAGTTGTTTCTGAAACATGGCAAAGGTAGCGTTGCCAATG
ATGTTACAGATGAGATGGTCAGACTAAACTGGCTGACGGAATTTATGCCTCTTCCGACCATCAAGCATTT
TATCCGTACTCCTGATGATGCATGGTTACTCACCACTGCGATCCCCGGAAAAACAGCATTCCAGGTATTA
GAAGAATATCCTGATTCAGGTGAAAATATTGTTGATGCGCTGGCAGTGTTCCTGCGCCGGTTGCATTCGA
TTCCTGTTTGTAATTGTCCTTTTAACAGCGATCGCGTATTTCGTCTCGCTCAGGCGCAATCACGAATGAA
TAACGGTTTGGTTGATGCGAGTGATTTTGATGACGAGCGTAATGGCTGGCCTGTTGAACAAGTCTGGAAA
GAAATGCATAAACTTTTGCCATTCTCACCGGATTCAGTCGTCACTCATGGTGATTTCTCACTTGATAACC
TTATTTTTGACGAGGGGAAATTAATAGGTTGTATTGATGTTGGACGAGTCGGAATCGCAGACCGATACCA
GGATCTTGCCATCCTATGGAACTGCCTCGGTGAGTTTTCTCCTTCATTACAGAAACGGCTTTTTCAAAAA
TATGGTATTGATAATCCTGATATGAATAAATTGCAGTTTCATTTGATGCTCGATGAGTTTTTCTAATCAG
AATTGGTTAATTGGTTGTAACACTGGCAGAGCATTACGCTGACTTGACGGGACGGCGCAAGCTCATGACC
AAAATCCCTTAACGTGAGTTACGCGTCGTTCCACTGAGCGTCAGACCCCGTAGAAAAGATCAAAGGATCT
TCTTGAGATCCTTTTTTTCTGCGCGTAATCTGCTGCTTGCAAACAAAAAAACCACCGCTACCAGCGGTGG
TTTGTTTGCCGGATCAAGAGCTACCAACTCTTTTTCCGAAGGTAACTGGCTTCAGCAGAGCGCAGATACC
AAATACTGTTCTTCTAGTGTAGCCGTAGTTAGGCCACCACTTCAAGAACTCTGTAGCACCGCCTACATAC
CTCGCTCTGCTAATCCTGTTACCAGTGGCTGCTGCCAGTGGCGATAAGTCGTGTCTTACCGGGTTGGACT
CAAGACGATAGTTACCGGATAAGGCGCAGCGGTCGGGCTGAACGGGGGGTTCGTGCACACAGCCCAGCTT
GGAGCGAACGACCTACACCGAACTGAGATACCTACAGCGTGAGCTATGAGAAAGCGCCACGCTTCCCGAA
GGGAGAAAGGCGGACAGGTATCCGGTAAGCGGCAGGGTCGGAACAGGAGAGCGCACGAGGGAGCTTCCAG
GGGGAAACGCCTGGTATCTTTATAGTCCTGTCGGGTTTCGCCACCTCTGACTTGAGCGTCGATTTTTGTG
ATGCTCGTCAGGGGGGCGGAGCCTATGGAAAAACGCCAGCAACGCGGCCTTTTTACGGTTCCTGGCCTTT
TGCTGGCCTTTTGCTCACATGTT
Features (pLannotate 1.2.2; 11 found; start..end, strand, type, name):
    121..213     +  CDS            lacI (fragment): lac repressor; lacI; The lac repressor binds to the lac operator to inhibit transcription in E. coli. This inhibition can be relieved by adding lactose or isopropyl-β-D-thiogalactopyranoside (IPTG).
    268..295     -  terminator     rrnB T2 terminator: transcription terminator T2 from the E. coli rrnB gene
    427..470     +  terminator     rrnB T1 terminator: Escherichia coli rrnB; transcription terminator T1 from the E. coli rrnB gene
    517..553     -  CDS            lacZα (fragment): LacZα fragment of β-galactosidase; lacZ fragment
    570..665     +  protein_bind   attL5: mutant version of attL; recombination site for the Gateway® LR reaction LR Clonase™
    680..722     +  5'UTR          Xenopus globin 5'-UTR: translational enhancer from the 5'-UTR of the major beta-globin gene of Xenopus laevis
    734..1756    +  CDS            hph: KHYB_ECOLX - Experimental evidence at protein level: Swiss-Prot protein existence level 1. The aminoglycoside phosphotransferases achieve inactivation of their antibiotic substrates by phosphorylation. Only phosphorylates hygromycin and closely related compounds such as demethyl analogs and destomycin. From Escherichia coli.
   1848..1943    -  protein_bind   attL4: mutant version of attL; recombination site for the Gateway® LR reaction LR Clonase™
   1975..1993    -  promoter       T7 promoter: promoter for bacteriophage T7 RNA polymerase
   2127..2936    +  CDS            KanR: aminoglycoside phosphotransferase; aph(3')-Ia; confers resistance to kanamycin in bacteria or G418 (Geneticin®) in eukaryotes
   3083..3671    +  rep_origin     ori: high-copy-number ColE1/pMB1/pBR322/pUC origin of replication
