[The description below was written by a language model from this plasmid's Addgene catalogue record and pLannotate feature annotations shown in this document.]
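Description:
KO801: pMVP (L5-L4) Hygro-P2A is a Gateway entry plasmid from the pMVP modular cloning platform, built by recombining a synthetic Hygro-P2A module into Invitrogen's pDONR221 P5-P4 donor backbone. The sequenced plasmid is 3,733 nt. It is maintained in E. coli at high copy from a ColE1/pUC-type origin and selected with kanamycin through an aph(3')-Ia KanR gene. As is usual for pDONR-derived vectors, rrnB T1 and T2 terminators sit upstream of the recombination cassette to insulate it from read-through transcription. A T7 promoter and short lacI and lacZα remnants flank the cassette as backbone carry-over, and M13 forward and reverse sites are listed for sequencing the insert.

The payload of about 1.2 kb lies between attL5 and attL4, the sites that fix its position in a four-component MultiSite Gateway Pro LR assembly. It begins with a Xenopus β-globin 5'-UTR, a translational enhancer, followed by the hph coding sequence for hygromycin B phosphotransferase. The catalogue describes a P2A self-cleaving peptide after hph and labels the insert "open", implying no stop codon. The P2A itself is not called in the automated feature table, though there is unannotated space between the end of hph and attL4 where it would sit. No eukaryotic promoter is present in this entry clone, so one must presumably come from another module or the destination vector.

After assembly, the hygromycin marker is read in frame into the downstream gene of interest. Ribosomal skipping at P2A then yields the resistance enzyme and the protein of interest as separate polypeptides from one transcript, coupling hygromycin selection directly to transgene expression.
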