Addgene plasmid #121718: KO801: pMVP (L5-L4) Hygro-P2A
Purpose: pMVP L5-L4 entry plasmid, contains Hygro-P2A for 4-component MultiSite Gateway Pro assembly. Allows expression of N-term Hygro selection marker linked by P2A to gene of interest.
Depositing lab: Christopher Newgard. Depositing organization: Duke University. Publication: Creation of versatile cloning platforms for transgene expression and dCas9-based epigenome editing. Haldeman JM, Conway AE, Arlotto ME, Slentz DH, Muoio DM, Becker TC, Newgard CB. Nucleic Acids Res. 2018 Dec 27. pii: 5264291. doi: 10.1093/nar/gky1286. PubMed 30590691.
Backbone
  Vector backbone: pDONR221 P5-P4
  Backbone manufacturer: Invitrogen
  Backbone size w/o insert (bp): 2554
  Vector type: Synthetic Biology ; pMVP Gateway Entry Plasmid
Growth in bacteria
  Bacterial resistance: Kanamycin, 50 μg/mL
  Growth temperature: 37°C
  Growth strain: DH5alpha
  Copy number: High Copy
Gene/Insert
  Gene/Insert name: Hygro-P2A (open)
  Species: Synthetic
  Insert size (bp): 1179
  Cloning method: Gateway Cloning
  Sequencing primers: 5′ M13F; 3′ M13R
Terms and licenses: Academic/Nonprofit Terms; Industry Terms: Not Available to Industry
How to cite: KO801: pMVP (L5-L4) Hygro-P2A was a gift from Christopher Newgard (Addgene plasmid # 121718 ; http://n2t.net/addgene:121718 ; RRID:Addgene_121718)
